>Addgene plasmid #172296 | pIVTR(T7A)-Cas9n-RT-T2A-PuroR | addgene full sequence | sequence record 340322 | Addgene NGS Result
TAATACGACTCACTATAAGGACATTTGCTTCTGACACAACTGTGTTCACTAGCAACCTCAAACAGAATTC
GAGCTCGGTACCCGGGGATCCTCTAGAGTCCACCATGAAACGGACAGCCGACGGAAGCGAGTTCGAGTCA
CCAAAGAAGAAGCGGAAAGTCGACAAGAAGTACAGCATCGGCCTGGACATCGGCACCAACTCTGTGGGCT
GGGCCGTGATCACCGACGAGTACAAGGTGCCCAGCAAGAAATTCAAGGTGCTGGGCAACACCGACCGGCA
CAGCATCAAGAAGAACCTGATCGGAGCCCTGCTGTTCGACAGCGGCGAAACAGCCGAGGCCACCCGGCTG
AAGAGAACCGCCAGAAGAAGATACACCAGACGGAAGAACCGGATCTGCTATCTGCAAGAGATCTTCAGCA
ACGAGATGGCCAAGGTGGACGACAGCTTCTTCCACAGACTGGAAGAGTCCTTCCTGGTGGAAGAGGATAA
GAAGCACGAGCGGCACCCCATCTTCGGCAACATCGTGGACGAGGTGGCCTACCACGAGAAGTACCCCACC
ATCTACCACCTGAGAAAGAAACTGGTGGACAGCACCGACAAGGCCGACCTGCGGCTGATCTATCTGGCCC
TGGCCCACATGATCAAGTTCCGGGGCCACTTCCTGATCGAGGGCGACCTGAACCCCGACAACAGCGACGT
GGACAAGCTGTTCATCCAGCTGGTGCAGACCTACAACCAGCTGTTCGAGGAAAACCCCATCAACGCCAGC
GGCGTGGACGCCAAGGCCATCCTGTCTGCCAGACTGAGCAAGAGCAGACGGCTGGAAAATCTGATCGCCC
AGCTGCCCGGCGAGAAGAAGAATGGCCTGTTCGGAAACCTGATTGCCCTGAGCCTGGGCCTGACCCCCAA
CTTCAAGAGCAACTTCGACCTGGCCGAGGATGCCAAACTGCAGCTGAGCAAGGACACCTACGACGACGAC
CTGGACAACCTGCTGGCCCAGATCGGCGACCAGTACGCCGACCTGTTTCTGGCCGCCAAGAACCTGTCCG
ACGCCATCCTGCTGAGCGACATCCTGAGAGTGAACACCGAGATCACCAAGGCCCCCCTGAGCGCCTCTAT
GATCAAGAGATACGACGAGCACCACCAGGACCTGACCCTGCTGAAAGCTCTCGTGCGGCAGCAGCTGCCT
GAGAAGTACAAAGAGATTTTCTTCGACCAGAGCAAGAACGGCTACGCCGGCTACATTGACGGCGGAGCCA
GCCAGGAAGAGTTCTACAAGTTCATCAAGCCCATCCTGGAAAAGATGGACGGCACCGAGGAACTGCTCGT
GAAGCTGAACAGAGAGGACCTGCTGCGGAAGCAGCGGACCTTCGACAACGGCAGCATCCCCCACCAGATC
CACCTGGGAGAGCTGCACGCCATTCTGCGGCGGCAGGAAGATTTTTACCCATTCCTGAAGGACAACCGGG
AAAAGATCGAGAAGATCCTGACCTTCCGCATCCCCTACTACGTGGGCCCTCTGGCCAGGGGAAACAGCAG
ATTCGCCTGGATGACCAGAAAGAGCGAGGAAACCATCACCCCCTGGAACTTCGAGGAAGTGGTGGACAAG
GGCGCTTCCGCCCAGAGCTTCATCGAGCGGATGACCAACTTCGATAAGAACCTGCCCAACGAGAAGGTGC
TGCCCAAGCACAGCCTGCTGTACGAGTACTTCACCGTGTATAACGAGCTGACCAAAGTGAAATACGTGAC
CGAGGGAATGAGAAAGCCCGCCTTCCTGAGCGGCGAGCAGAAAAAGGCCATCGTGGACCTGCTGTTCAAG
ACCAACCGGAAAGTGACCGTGAAGCAGCTGAAAGAGGACTACTTCAAGAAAATCGAGTGCTTCGACTCCG
TGGAAATCTCCGGCGTGGAAGATCGGTTCAACGCCTCCCTGGGCACATACCACGATCTGCTGAAAATTAT
CAAGGACAAGGACTTCCTGGACAATGAGGAAAACGAGGACATTCTGGAAGATATCGTGCTGACCCTGACA
CTGTTTGAGGACAGAGAGATGATCGAGGAACGGCTGAAAACCTATGCCCACCTGTTCGACGACAAAGTGA
TGAAGCAGCTGAAGCGGCGGAGATACACCGGCTGGGGCAGGCTGAGCCGGAAGCTGATCAACGGCATCCG
GGACAAGCAGTCCGGCAAGACAATCCTGGATTTCCTGAAGTCCGACGGCTTCGCCAACAGAAACTTCATG
CAGCTGATCCACGACGACAGCCTGACCTTTAAAGAGGACATCCAGAAAGCCCAGGTGTCCGGCCAGGGCG
ATAGCCTGCACGAGCACATTGCCAATCTGGCCGGCAGCCCCGCCATTAAGAAGGGCATCCTGCAGACAGT
GAAGGTGGTGGACGAGCTCGTGAAAGTGATGGGCCGGCACAAGCCCGAGAACATCGTGATCGAAATGGCC
AGAGAGAACCAGACCACCCAGAAGGGACAGAAGAACAGCCGCGAGAGAATGAAGCGGATCGAAGAGGGCA
TCAAAGAGCTGGGCAGCCAGATCCTGAAAGAACACCCCGTGGAAAACACCCAGCTGCAGAACGAGAAGCT
GTACCTGTACTACCTGCAGAATGGGCGGGATATGTACGTGGACCAGGAACTGGACATCAACCGGCTGTCC
GACTACGATGTGGACGCTATCGTGCCTCAGAGCTTTCTGAAGGACGACTCCATCGACAACAAGGTGCTGA
CCAGAAGCGACAAGAACCGGGGCAAGAGCGACAACGTGCCCTCCGAAGAGGTCGTGAAGAAGATGAAGAA
CTACTGGCGGCAGCTGCTGAACGCCAAGCTGATTACCCAGAGAAAGTTCGACAATCTGACCAAGGCCGAG
AGAGGCGGCCTGAGCGAACTGGATAAGGCCGGCTTCATCAAGAGACAGCTGGTGGAAACCCGGCAGATCA
CAAAGCACGTGGCACAGATCCTGGACTCCCGGATGAACACTAAGTACGACGAGAATGACAAGCTGATCCG
GGAAGTGAAAGTGATCACCCTGAAGTCCAAGCTGGTGTCCGATTTCCGGAAGGATTTCCAGTTTTACAAA
GTGCGCGAGATCAACAACTACCACCACGCCCACGACGCCTACCTGAACGCCGTCGTGGGAACCGCCCTGA
TCAAAAAGTACCCTAAGCTGGAAAGCGAGTTCGTGTACGGCGACTACAAGGTGTACGACGTGCGGAAGAT
GATCGCCAAGAGCGAGCAGGAAATCGGCAAGGCTACCGCCAAGTACTTCTTCTACAGCAACATCATGAAC
TTTTTCAAGACCGAGATTACCCTGGCCAACGGCGAGATCCGGAAGCGGCCTCTGATCGAGACAAACGGCG
AAACCGGGGAGATCGTGTGGGATAAGGGCCGGGATTTTGCCACCGTGCGGAAAGTGCTGAGCATGCCCCA
AGTGAATATCGTGAAAAAGACCGAGGTGCAGACAGGCGGCTTCAGCAAAGAGTCTATCCTGCCCAAGAGG
AACAGCGATAAGCTGATCGCCAGAAAGAAGGACTGGGACCCTAAGAAGTACGGCGGCTTCGACAGCCCCA
CCGTGGCCTATTCTGTGCTGGTGGTGGCCAAAGTGGAAAAGGGCAAGTCCAAGAAACTGAAGAGTGTGAA
AGAGCTGCTGGGGATCACCATCATGGAAAGAAGCAGCTTCGAGAAGAATCCCATCGACTTTCTGGAAGCC
AAGGGCTACAAAGAAGTGAAAAAGGACCTGATCATCAAGCTGCCTAAGTACTCCCTGTTCGAGCTGGAAA
ACGGCCGGAAGAGAATGCTGGCCTCTGCCGGCGAACTGCAGAAGGGAAACGAACTGGCCCTGCCCTCCAA
ATATGTGAACTTCCTGTACCTGGCCAGCCACTATGAGAAGCTGAAGGGCTCCCCCGAGGATAATGAGCAG
AAACAGCTGTTTGTGGAACAGCACAAGCACTACCTGGACGAGATCATCGAGCAGATCAGCGAGTTCTCCA
AGAGAGTGATCCTGGCCGACGCTAATCTGGACAAAGTGCTGTCCGCCTACAACAAGCACCGGGATAAGCC
CATCAGAGAGCAGGCCGAGAATATCATCCACCTGTTTACCCTGACCAATCTGGGAGCCCCTGCCGCCTTC
AAGTACTTTGACACCACCATCGACCGGAAGAGGTACACCAGCACCAAAGAGGTGCTGGACGCCACCCTGA
TCCACCAGAGCATCACCGGCCTGTACGAGACACGGATCGACCTGTCTCAGCTGGGAGGTGACTCTGGAGG
ATCTAGCGGAGGATCCTCTGGCAGCGAGACACCAGGAACAAGCGAGTCAGCAACACCAGAGAGCAGTGGC
GGCAGCAGCGGCGGCAGCAGCACCCTAAATATAGAAGATGAGTATCGGCTACATGAGACCTCAAAAGAGC
CAGATGTTTCTCTAGGGTCCACATGGCTGTCTGATTTTCCTCAGGCCTGGGCGGAAACCGGGGGCATGGG
ACTGGCAGTTCGCCAAGCTCCTCTGATCATACCTCTGAAAGCAACCTCTACCCCCGTGTCCATAAAACAA
TACCCCATGTCACAAGAAGCCAGACTGGGGATCAAGCCCCACATACAGAGACTGTTGGACCAGGGAATAC
TGGTACCCTGCCAGTCCCCCTGGAACACGCCCCTGCTACCCGTTAAGAAACCAGGGACTAATGATTATAG
GCCTGTCCAGGATCTGAGAGAAGTCAACAAGCGGGTGGAAGACATCCACCCCACCGTGCCCAACCCTTAC
AACCTCTTGAGCGGGCTCCCACCGTCCCACCAGTGGTACACTGTGCTTGATTTAAAGGATGCCTTTTTCT
GCCTGAGACTCCACCCCACCAGTCAGCCTCTCTTCGCCTTTGAGTGGAGAGATCCAGAGATGGGAATCTC
AGGACAATTGACCTGGACCAGACTCCCACAGGGTTTCAAAAACAGTCCCACCCTGTTTAATGAGGCACTG
CACAGAGACCTAGCAGACTTCCGGATCCAGCACCCAGACTTGATCCTGCTACAGTACGTGGATGACTTAC
TGCTGGCCGCCACTTCTGAGCTAGACTGCCAACAAGGTACTCGGGCCCTGTTACAAACCCTAGGGAACCT
CGGGTATCGGGCCTCGGCCAAGAAAGCCCAAATTTGCCAGAAACAGGTCAAGTATCTGGGGTATCTTCTA
AAAGAGGGTCAGAGATGGCTGACTGAGGCCAGAAAAGAGACTGTGATGGGGCAGCCTACTCCGAAGACCC
CTCGACAACTAAGGGAGTTCCTAGGGAAGGCAGGCTTCTGTCGCCTCTTCATCCCTGGGTTTGCAGAAAT
GGCAGCCCCCCTGTACCCTCTCACCAAACCGGGGACTCTGTTTAATTGGGGCCCAGACCAACAAAAGGCC
TATCAAGAAATCAAGCAAGCTCTTCTAACTGCCCCAGCCCTGGGGTTGCCAGATTTGACTAAGCCCTTTG
AACTCTTTGTCGACGAGAAGCAGGGCTACGCCAAAGGTGTCCTAACGCAAAAACTGGGACCTTGGCGTCG
GCCGGTGGCCTACCTGTCCAAAAAGCTAGACCCAGTAGCAGCTGGGTGGCCCCCTTGCCTACGGATGGTA
GCAGCCATTGCCGTACTGACAAAGGATGCAGGCAAGCTAACCATGGGACAGCCACTAGTCATTCTGGCCC
CCCATGCAGTAGAGGCACTAGTCAAACAACCCCCCGACCGCTGGCTTTCCAACGCCCGGATGACTCACTA
TCAGGCCTTGCTTTTGGACACGGACCGGGTCCAGTTCGGACCGGTGGTAGCCCTGAACCCGGCTACGCTG
CTCCCACTGCCTGAGGAAGGGCTGCAACACAACTGCCTTGATATCCTGGCCGAAGCCCACGGAACCCGAC
CCGACCTAACGGACCAGCCGCTCCCAGACGCCGACCACACCTGGTACACGGATGGAAGCAGTCTCTTACA
AGAGGGACAGCGTAAGGCGGGAGCTGCGGTGACCACCGAGACCGAGGTAATCTGGGCTAAAGCCCTGCCA
GCCGGGACATCCGCTCAGCGGGCTGAACTGATAGCACTCACCCAGGCCCTAAAGATGGCAGAAGGTAAGA
AGCTAAATGTTTATACTGATAGCCGTTATGCTTTTGCTACTGCCCATATCCATGGAGAAATATACAGAAG
GCGTGGGTGGCTCACATCAGAAGGCAAAGAGATCAAAAATAAAGACGAGATCTTGGCCCTACTAAAAGCC
CTCTTTCTGCCCAAAAGACTTAGCATAATCCATTGTCCAGGACATCAAAAGGGACACAGCGCCGAGGCTA
GAGGCAACCGGATGGCTGACCAAGCGGCCCGAAAGGCAGCCATCACAGAGACTCCAGACACCTCTACCCT
CCTCATAGAAAATTCATCACCCTCTGGCGGCTCAAAAAGAACCGCCGACGGCAGCGAATTCGAGCCCAAG
AAGAAGAGGAAAGTCGGCAGCGGAGAGGGCAGAGGAAGTCTTCTAACATGCGGTGACGTGGAGGAGAATC
CCGGCCCTAGGCTCGAGATGACCGAGTACAAGCCCACGGTGCGCCTCGCCACTCGCGACGACGTCCCCAG
GGCCGTACGCACCCTCGCCGCCGCGTTCGCCGACTACCCCGCCACGCGCCACACCGTCGATCCGGACCGC
CACATCGAGCGGGTCACCGAGCTGCAAGAACTCTTCCTCACGCGCGTCGGGCTCGACATCGGCAAGGTGT
GGGTCGCGGACGACGGCGCCGCGGTGGCGGTCTGGACCACGCCGGAGAGCGTCGAAGCGGGGGCGGTGTT
CGCCGAGATCGGCCCGCGCATGGCCGAGTTGAGCGGTTCCCGGCTGGCCGCGCAGCAACAGATGGAAGGC
CTCCTGGCGCCGCACCGGCCCAAGGAGCCCGCGTGGTTCCTGGCCACCGTCGGCGTCTCGCCCGACCACC
AGGGCAAGGGTCTGGGCAGCGCCGTCGTGCTCCCCGGAGTGGAGGCGGCCGAGCGCGCCGGGGTGCCCGC
CTTCCTGGAGACCTCCGCGCCCCGCAACCTCCCCTTCTACGAGCGGCTCGGCTTCACCGTCACCGCCGAC
GTCGAGGTGCCCGAAGGACCGCGCACCTGGTGCATGACCCGCAAGCCCGGTGCCTGAGACCTGCAGGCAT
GCAAGCTTGCTCGCTTTCTTGCTGTCCAATTTCTATTAAAGGTTCCTTTGTTCCCTAAGTCCAACTACTA
AACTGGGGGATATTATGAAGGGCCTTGAGCATCTGGATTCTGCCTAATAAAAAACATTTATTTTCATTGC
AAAACCATGGGAGCAAAAGGCCAGCAAAAGGCCAGGAACCGTAAAAAGGCCGCGTTGCTGGCGTTTTTCC
ATAGGCTCCGCCCCCCTGACGAGCATCACAAAAATCGACGCTCAAGTCAGAGGTGGCGAAACCCGACAGG
ACTATAAAGATACCAGGCGTTTCCCCCTGGAAGCTCCCTCGTGCGCTCTCCTGTTCCGACCCTGCCGCTT
ACCGGATACCTGTCCGCCTTTCTCCCTTCGGGAAGCGTGGCGCTTTCTCATAGCTCACGCTGTAGGTATC
TCAGTTCGGTGTAGGTCGTTCGCTCCAAGCTGGGCTGTGTGCACGAACCCCCCGTTCAGCCCGACCGCTG
CGCCTTATCCGGTAACTATCGTCTTGAGTCCAACCCGGTAAGACACGACTTATCGCCACTGGCAGCAGCC
ACTGGTAACAGGATTAGCAGAGCGAGGTATGTAGGCGGTGCTACAGAGTTCTTGAAGTGGTGGCCTAACT
ACGGCTACACTAGAAGAACAGTATTTGGTATCTGCGCTCTGCTGAAGCCAGTTACCTTCGGAAAAAGAGT
TGGTAGCTCTTGATCCGGCAAACAAACCACCGCTGGTAGCGGTGGTTTTTTTGTTTGCAAGCAGCAGATT
ACGCGCAGAAAAAAAGGATCTCAAGAAGATCCTTTGATCTTTTCTACGGGGTCTGACGCTCAGTGGAACG
AAAACTCACGTTAAGGGATTTTGGTCATGAGATTATCAAAAAGGATCTTCACCTAGATCCTTTTAAATTA
AAAATGAAGTTTTAAATCAATCTAAAGTATATATGAGTAAACTTGGTCTGACAGTTACCAATGCTTAATC
AGTGAGGCACCTATCTCAGCGATCTGTCTATTTCGTTCATCCATAGTTGCCTGACTCCCCGTCGTGTAGA
TAACTACGATACGGGAGGGCTTACCATCTGGCCCCAGTGCTGCAATGATACCGCGAGACCCACGCTCACC
GGCTCCAGATTTATCAGCAATAAACCAGCCAGCCGGAAGGGCCGAGCGCAGAAGTGGTCCTGCAACTTTA
TCCGCCTCCATCCAGTCTATTAATTGTTGCCGGGAAGCTAGAGTAAGTAGTTCGCCAGTTAATAGTTTGC
GCAACGTTGTTGCCATTGCTACAGGCATCGTGGTGTCACGCTCGTCGTTTGGTATGGCTTCATTCAGCTC
CGGTTCCCAACGATCAAGGCGAGTTACATGATCCCCCATGTTGTGCAAAAAAGCGGTTAGCTCCTTCGGT
CCTCCGATCGTTGTCAGAAGTAAGTTGGCCGCAGTGTTATCACTCATGGTTATGGCAGCACTGCATAATT
CTCTTACTGTCATGCCATCCGTAAGATGCTTTTCTGTGACTGGTGAGTACTCAACCAAGTCATTCTGAGA
ATAGTGTATGCGGCGACCGAGTTGCTCTTGCCCGGCGTCAATACGGGATAATACCGCGCCACATAGCAGA
ACTTTAAAAGTGCTCATCATTGGAAAACGTTCTTCGGGGCGAAAACTCTCAAGGATCTTACCGCTGTTGA
GATCCAGTTCGATGTAACCCACTCGTGCACCCAACTGATCTTCAGCATCTTTTACTTTCACCAGCGTTTC
TGGGTGAGCAAAAACAGGAAGGCAAAATGCCGCAAAAAAGGGAATAAGGGCGACACGGAAATGTTGAATA
CTCATACTCTTCCTTTTTCAATATTATTGAAGCATTTATCAGGGTTATTGTCTCATGAGCGGATACATAT
TTGAATGTATTTAGAAAAATAAACAAATAGGGGTTCCGCGCACATTTCCCCGAAAAGTGCCACCTGACGT
C
Features (pLannotate 1.2.2; 11 found; start..end, strand, type, name):
      1..17      +  promoter       T7 promoter (fragment): promoter for bacteriophage T7 RNA polymerase
     65..100     +  misc_feature   MCS (fragment): pUC18/19 multiple cloning site
    162..1763    +  CDS            Cas9(N): N-terminal portion of Streptococcus pyogenes Cas9 (Zetsche et al., 2015)
   1764..4258    +  CDS            Cas9(C) (fragment): C-terminal portion of Streptococcus pyogenes Cas9 (Zetsche et al., 2015)
   4362..6393    +  CDS            gag-pol (fragment): Moloney murine leukemia virus Gag-Pol polyprotein; gag-pol; contains a read-through stop codon
   6528..7127    +  CDS            PuroR (fragment): puromycin N-acetyltransferase; pac from Streptomyces; confers resistance to puromycin
   7128..7148    +  misc_feature   MCS (fragment): pUC18/19 multiple cloning site
   7149..7282    +  polyA_signal   β-globin poly(A) (fragment): human β-globin polyadenylation signal
   7346..7934    -  rep_origin     ori: high-copy-number ColE1/pMB1/pBR322/pUC origin of replication
   8105..8965    -  CDS            AmpR: β-lactamase; bla; confers resistance to ampicillin, carbenicillin, and related antibiotics
   8966..9070    -  promoter       AmpR promoter: bla
