[The description below was written by a language model from this plasmid's Addgene catalogue record and pLannotate feature annotations shown in this document.]
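Description:
pIVTR(T7A)-Cas9n-RT-T2A-PuroR is a compact bacterial plasmid built on the pIVTR backbone and designed as a template for in vitro transcription of a prime editor mRNA, rather than for direct expression from the plasmid in cells. It is maintained in E. coli through a high-copy ColE1/pUC-type origin and selected with ampicillin via a β-lactamase gene driven by its own bla promoter. The full sequence is about 9.1 kb, of which roughly 7 kb is the insert, assembled by Gibson cloning.

Transcription is driven by a T7 RNA polymerase promoter variant that initiates with an A; the annotation detects it only as a partial match to the standard T7 promoter, consistent with such a modification. Downstream lies a single open reading frame that begins with Streptococcus pyogenes Cas9 carrying the H840A mutation, which inactivates the HNH nuclease domain so that the enzyme nicks only one DNA strand. The annotation splits this into N- and C-terminal portions, but the two are contiguous. Cas9n is fused to a reverse transcriptase, identified in the feature table as a fragment of the Moloney murine leukemia virus Gag-Pol polyprotein. The construct name indicates a T2A self-cleaving peptide next, although it is not annotated, followed by puromycin N-acetyltransferase, so that one transcript yields both the editor and a separate selection marker. A fragment of the human β-globin polyadenylation region follows the coding sequence as a 3′ element. The resulting synthetic mRNA is intended for prime editing, with puromycin enrichment of cells that received it; the pegRNA must be supplied separately, as none is encoded here.
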