Addgene plasmid #172296: pIVTR(T7A)-Cas9n-RT-T2A-PuroR
Purpose: In vitro transcription of Cas9n-RT-T2A-PuroR synthetic construct for PRIME editing
Depositing lab: Patrik Verstreken. Depositing organization: Vlaams Instituut voor Biotechnologie (VIB, vzw).
Backbone
  Vector backbone: pIVTR
  Backbone size w/o insert (bp): 2074
  Vector type: CRISPR
Growth in bacteria
  Bacterial resistance: Ampicillin, 100 μg/mL
  Growth temperature: 37°C
  Growth strain: DH5alpha
  Copy number: High Copy
Gene/Insert
  Gene/Insert name: Cas9n-RT-T2A-PuroR
  Species: Other
  Insert size (bp): 7027
  Mutation: H840A (Cas9)
  Promoter: T7 promoter A-initiating
  Cloning method: Gibson Cloning
Terms and licenses: Academic/Nonprofit Terms; Industry Terms: Not Available to Industry
How to cite: pIVTR(T7A)-Cas9n-RT-T2A-PuroR was a gift from Patrik Verstreken (Addgene plasmid # 172296 ; http://n2t.net/addgene:172296 ; RRID:Addgene_172296)
